Addgene plasmid #177335: pET21b(+)_SARS-CoV-2_3CLpro-C145A-Q306A
Purpose: bacterial expression of inactive SARS-CoV-2 3C-like-C145A proteinase
Depositing lab: Christopher Overall. Depositing organization: University of British Columbia. Publication: Mechanistic insights into COVID-19 by global analysis of the SARS-CoV-2 3CL(pro) substrate degradome. Pablos I, Machado Y, de Jesus HCR, Mohamud Y, Kappelhoff R, Lindskog C, Vlok M, Bell PA, Butler GS, Grin PM, Cao QT, Nguyen JP, Solis N, Abbina S, Rut W, Vederas JC, Szekely L, Szakos A, Drag M, Kizhakkedathu JN, Mossman K, Hirota JA, Jan E, Luo H, Banerjee A, Overall CM. Cell Rep. 2021 Oct 26;37(4):109892. doi: 10.1016/j.celrep.2021.109892. Epub 2021 Oct 9. PubMed 34672947.
Backbone
  Vector backbone: pET21b(+)
  Backbone manufacturer: Novagen
  Backbone size w/o insert (bp): 5400
  Vector type: Bacterial Expression
Growth in bacteria
  Bacterial resistance: Ampicillin, 100 μg/mL
  Growth temperature: 37°C
  Growth strain: DH5alpha
  Growth instructions: BL21(DE3) for expression.
  Copy number: Low Copy
Gene/Insert
  Gene/Insert name: SARS-CoV-2 3C-like (C145A) proteinase (ORF1ab Severe acute respiratory syndrome coronavirus 2) (alt names: nsp5A_3CLpro and nsp5B_3CLpro; main proteinase (Mpro))
  Species: SARS-CoV-2 virus
  Insert size (bp): 1074
  Mutation: silent mutation C to T at position 10546 (eliminating NdeI site); codon TGT for C145 to codon GCG for A145 (eliminating active site amino acid Cysteine); codon CAA for Q306 to codon GCA for A306 (eliminating natural 3CL autocleavage site)
  GenBank ID: NC_045512.2
  Entrez Gene: ORF1ab (a.k.a. GU280_gp01)
  Promoter: T7
  Tag / fusion protein: Factor Xa site-3xFlag-Myc-6xHis (C terminal on insert)
  Cloning method: Restriction Enzyme; 5′ cloning site NdeI (not destroyed); 3′ cloning site BamHI (not destroyed)
  Sequencing primers: 5′ T7 promoter; 3′ T7 terminator
Terms and licenses: Academic/Nonprofit Terms; Industry Terms
Depositor comments: Silent mutation in the original sequence to delete a second NdeI site as NdeI was needed for cloning; codon coding for Q306 was mutated to codon coding for A306 to delete natural cleavage site of the 3CL-protease; codon coding for active site residue C145 was mutated to A145 for inactive protease production; Factor Xa cleavage site can cleave off all 3 downstream tags; three tandem FLAG epitope tags is followed by an enterokinase cleavage site.
How to cite: pET21b(+)_SARS-CoV-2_3CLpro-C145A-Q306A was a gift from Christopher Overall (Addgene plasmid # 177335 ; http://n2t.net/addgene:177335 ; RRID:Addgene_177335)
