[The description below was written by a language model from this plasmid's Addgene catalogue record and pLannotate feature annotations shown in this document.]
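Description:
pET21b(+)_SARS-CoV-2_3CLpro-C145A-Q306A is a bacterial expression plasmid built on the Novagen pET21b(+) backbone for producing a catalytically inactive form of the SARS-CoV-2 3C-like (main) proteinase, nsp5. The sequenced plasmid is about 6.5 kb and carries the usual pET elements: a pBR322-type origin together with rop and the bom region, consistent with the low copy number recorded, an f1 origin, and a β-lactamase gene for ampicillin selection. A plasmid-borne lacI gene supplies lac repressor. The record indicates a standard cloning strain for propagation and BL21(DE3), which provides T7 RNA polymerase, for expression.

The insert, cloned between NdeI and BamHI, lies downstream of a T7 promoter, lac operator and the T7 gene 10 ribosome binding site, and ends at the T7 terminator, so expression is repressed until induced with IPTG. The coding sequence derives from ORF1ab and carries three engineered changes. A silent C-to-T substitution removes an internal NdeI site to permit cloning. C145A replaces the active-site cysteine to abolish proteolytic activity. Q306A eliminates the natural C-terminal autocleavage site, so the appended tags are retained. The C-terminal fusion consists of a Factor Xa site followed by 3xFLAG (with its enterokinase site), Myc and 6xHis, and Factor Xa cleavage can remove all three tags. The automated annotation detects the viral polyprotein fragment, 3xFLAG and His stretches. Its short matches to other tags and tetracycline-resistance fragments are probably backbone or partial-similarity hits rather than functional parts.

The protein serves as an inactive control for the active protease, and the associated study analysed 3CLpro substrates.
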