Features (pLannotate 1.2.2; 21 found; start..end, strand, type, name):
    517..538     +  protein_bind   CAP binding site: CAP binding activates transcription in the presence of cAMP. E. coli catabolite activator protein
    553..844     +  CDS            TcR (fragment): tetracycline efflux protein; tet; confers resistance to tetracycline
    916..1296    -  CDS            YPB1_ECOLX: Protein predicted: Swiss-Prot protein existence level 4. From Escherichia coli.
   1313..1504    +  CDS            rop: Rop protein, which maintains plasmids at low copy number; rop
   1606..1745    +  misc_feature   bom: basis of mobility region from pBR322
   1931..2519    -  rep_origin     ori: high-copy-number ColE1/pMB1/pBR322/pUC origin of replication
   2690..3550    -  CDS            AmpR: β-lactamase; bla; confers resistance to ampicillin, carbenicillin, and related antibiotics
   3551..3655    -  promoter       AmpR promoter: bla
   3708..4136    -  rep_origin     f1 ori (sequence partly withheld): f1 bacteriophage origin of replication; arrow indicates direction of (+) strand synthesis
   4173..4220    -  terminator     T7 terminator: transcription terminator for bacteriophage T7 RNA polymerase
   4228..4277    -  CDS            SET1 (fragment): solubility-enhancement tag derived from T7 phage gene 10B
   4287..4304    -  CDS            9xHis (fragment): 9xHis affinity tag
   4354..4371    -  CDS            capTEV™ (fragment): composite tag for in vivo biotinylation, TEV protease cleavage, and 6xHis tagging
   4414..4479    -  CDS            3xFLAG: three tandem FLAG® epitope tags, followed by an enterokinase cleavage site
   4510..5424    -  CDS            R1A_SARS2 (fragment) (sequence partly withheld): Experimental evidence at protein level: Swiss-Prot protein existence level 1. [Non-structural protein 10]: Plays a pivotal role in viral transcription by stimulating both nsp14 3'-5' exoribonuclease and nsp16 2'-O-methyltransferase activities. Therefore plays an essential role in viral mRNAs cap methylation. From Severe acute respiratory syndrome coronavirus 2 (2019-nCoV) (SARS-CoV-2).
   5435..5457    -  RBS            RBS: efficient ribosome binding site from bacteriophage T7 gene 10 (Olins and Rangwala, 1989)
   5472..5496    -  protein_bind   lac operator: The lac repressor binds to the lac operator to inhibit transcription in E. coli. This inhibition can be relieved by adding lactose or isopropyl-β-D-thiogalactopyranoside (IPTG). lac repressor encoded by lacI
   5497..5515    -  promoter       T7 promoter: promoter for bacteriophage T7 RNA polymerase
   5537..5816    +  CDS            TcR (fragment): tetracycline efflux protein; tet; confers resistance to tetracycline
   5824..5901    +  promoter       lacI promoter: lacI
   5902..504     +  CDS            lacI (across the origin): lac repressor; lacI; The lac repressor binds to the lac operator to inhibit transcription in E. coli. This inhibition can be relieved by adding lactose or isopropyl-β-D-thiogalactopyranoside (IPTG).
>Addgene plasmid #177335 | pET21b(+)_SARS-CoV-2_3CLpro-C145A-Q306A | addgene full sequence | sequence record 348601 | Addgene NGS Result
GCGCGTCTGCGTCTGGCTGGCTGGCATAAATATCTCACTCGCAATCAAATTCAGCCGATAGCGGAACGGG
AAGGCGACTGGAGTGCCATGTCCGGTTTTCAACAAACCATGCAAATGCTGAATGAGGGCATCGTTCCCAC
TGCGATGCTGGTTGCCAACGATCAGATGGCGCTGGGCGCAATGCGCGCCATTACCGAGTCCGGGCTGCGC
GTTGGTGCGGATATCTCGGTAGTGGGATACGACGATACCGAAGACAGCTCATGTTATATCCCGCCGTTAA
CCACCATCAAACAGGATTTTCGCCTGCTGGGGCAAACCAGCGTGGACCGCTTGCTGCAACTCTCTCAGGG
CCAGGCGGTGAAGGGCAATCAGCTGTTGCCCGTCTCACTGGTGAAAAGAAAAACCACCCTGGCGCCCAAT
ACGCAAACCGCCTCTCCCCGCGCGTTGGCCGATTCATTAATGCAGCTGGCACGACAGGTTTCCCGACTGG
AAAGCGGGCAGTGAGCGCAACGCAATTAATGTAAGTTAGCTCACTCATTAGGCACCGGGATCTCGACCGA
TGCCCTTGAGAGCCTTCAACCCAGTCAGCTCCTTCCGGTGGGCGCGGGGCATGACTATCGTCGCCGCACT
TATGACTGTCTTCTTTATCATGCAACTCGTAGGACAGGTGCCGGCAGCGCTCTGGGTCATTTTCGGCGAG
GACCGCTTTCGCTGGAGCGCGACGATGATCGGCCTGTCGCTTGCGGTATTCGGAATCTTGCACGCCCTCG
CTCAAGCCTTCGTCACTGGTCCCGCCACCAAACGTTTCGGCGAGAAGCAGGCCATTATCGCCGGCATGGC
GGCCCCACGGGTGCGCATGATCGTGCTCCTGTCGTTGAGGACCCGGCTAGGCTGGCGGGGTTGCCTTACT
GGTTAGCAGAATGAATCACCGATACGCGAGCGAACGTGAAGCGACTGCTGCTGCAAAACGTCTGCGACCT
GAGCAACAACATGAATGGTCTTCGGTTTCCGTGTTTCGTAAAGTCTGGAAACGCGGAAGTCAGCGCCCTG
CACCATTATGTTCCGGATCTGCATCGCAGGATGCTGCTGGCTACCCTGTGGAACACCTACATCTGTATTA
ACGAAGCGCTGGCATTGACCCTGAGTGATTTTTCTCTGGTCCCGCCGCATCCATACCGCCAGTTGTTTAC
CCTCACAACGTTCCAGTAACCGGGCATGTTCATCATCAGTAACCCGTATCGTGAGCATCCTCTCTCGTTT
CATCGGTATCATTACCCCCATGAACAGAAATCCCCCTTACACGGAGGCATCAGTGACCAAACAGGAAAAA
ACCGCCCTTAACATGGCCCGCTTTATCAGAAGCCAGACATTAACGCTTCTGGAGAAACTCAACGAGCTGG
ACGCGGATGAACAGGCAGACATCTGTGAATCGCTTCACGACCACGCTGATGAGCTTTACCGCAGCTGCCT
CGCGCGTTTCGGTGATGACGGTGAAAACCTCTGACACATGCAGCTCCCGGAGACGGTCACAGCTTGTCTG
TAAGCGGATGCCGGGAGCAGACAAGCCCGTCAGGGCGCGTCAGCGGGTGTTGGCGGGTGTCGGGGCGCAG
CCATGACCCAGTCACGTAGCGATAGCGGAGTGTATACTGGCTTAACTATGCGGCATCAGAGCAGATTGTA
CTGAGAGTGCACCATTGCGGTGTGAAATACCGCACAGATGCGTAAGGAGAAAATACCGCATCAGGCGCTC
TTCCGCTTCCTCGCTCACTGACTCGCTGCGCTCGGTCGTTCGGCTGCGGCGAGCGGTATCAGCTCACTCA
AAGGCGGTAATACGGTTATCCACAGAATCAGGGGATAACGCAGGAAAGAACATGTGAGCAAAAGGCCAGC
AAAAGGCCAGGAACCGTAAAAAGGCCGCGTTGCTGGCGTTTTTCCATAGGCTCCGCCCCCCTGACGAGCA
TCACAAAAATCGACGCTCAAGTCAGAGGTGGCGAAACCCGACAGGACTATAAAGATACCAGGCGTTTCCC
CCTGGAAGCTCCCTCGTGCGCTCTCCTGTTCCGACCCTGCCGCTTACCGGATACCTGTCCGCCTTTCTCC
CTTCGGGAAGCGTGGCGCTTTCTCATAGCTCACGCTGTAGGTATCTCAGTTCGGTGTAGGTCGTTCGCTC
CAAGCTGGGCTGTGTGCACGAACCCCCCGTTCAGCCCGACCGCTGCGCCTTATCCGGTAACTATCGTCTT
GAGTCCAACCCGGTAAGACACGACTTATCGCCACTGGCAGCAGCCACTGGTAACAGGATTAGCAGAGCGA
GGTATGTAGGCGGTGCTACAGAGTTCTTGAAGTGGTGGCCTAACTACGGCTACACTAGAAGGACAGTATT
TGGTATCTGCGCTCTGCTGAAGCCAGTTACCTTCGGAAAAAGAGTTGGTAGCTCTTGATCCGGCAAACAA
ACCACCGCTGGTAGCGGTGGTTTTTTTGTTTGCAAGCAGCAGATTACGCGCAGAAAAAAAGGATCTCAAG
AAGATCCTTTGATCTTTTCTACGGGGTCTGACGCTCAGTGGAACGAAAACTCACGTTAAGGGATTTTGGT
CATGAGATTATCAAAAAGGATCTTCACCTAGATCCTTTTAAATTAAAAATGAAGTTTTAAATCAATCTAA
AGTATATATGAGTAAACTTGGTCTGACAGTTACCAATGCTTAATCAGTGAGGCACCTATCTCAGCGATCT
GTCTATTTCGTTCATCCATAGTTGCCTGACTCCCCGTCGTGTAGATAACTACGATACGGGAGGGCTTACC
ATCTGGCCCCAGTGCTGCAATGATACCGCGAGACCCACGCTCACCGGCTCCAGATTTATCAGCAATAAAC
CAGCCAGCCGGAAGGGCCGAGCGCAGAAGTGGTCCTGCAACTTTATCCGCCTCCATCCAGTCTATTAATT
GTTGCCGGGAAGCTAGAGTAAGTAGTTCGCCAGTTAATAGTTTGCGCAACGTTGTTGCCATTGCTGCAGG
CATCGTGGTGTCACGCTCGTCGTTTGGTATGGCTTCATTCAGCTCCGGTTCCCAACGATCAAGGCGAGTT
ACATGATCCCCCATGTTGTGCAAAAAAGCGGTTAGCTCCTTCGGTCCTCCGATCGTTGTCAGAAGTAAGT
TGGCCGCAGTGTTATCACTCATGGTTATGGCAGCACTGCATAATTCTCTTACTGTCATGCCATCCGTAAG
ATGCTTTTCTGTGACTGGTGAGTACTCAACCAAGTCATTCTGAGAATAGTGTATGCGGCGACCGAGTTGC
TCTTGCCCGGCGTCAATACGGGATAATACCGCGCCACATAGCAGAACTTTAAAAGTGCTCATCATTGGAA
AACGTTCTTCGGGGCGAAAACTCTCAAGGATCTTACCGCTGTTGAGATCCAGTTCGATGTAACCCACTCG
TGCACCCAACTGATCTTCAGCATCTTTTACTTTCACCAGCGTTTCTGGGTGAGCAAAAACAGGAAGGCAA
AATGCCGCAAAAAAGGGAATAAGGGCGACACGGAAATGTTGAATACTCATACTCTTCCTTTTTCAATATT
ATTGAAGCATTTATCAGGGTTATTGTCTCATGAGCGGATACATATTTGAATGTATTTAGAAAAATAAACA
AATAGGGGTTCCGCGCACATTTCCCCGAAAAGTGCCACCTAAATTGTAAGCGTTAATATTTTGTTAAAAT
TCGCGTTAAATTTTTGTTAAATCAGCTCATTTTTTAACCAATAGGCCGAAATCGGCAAAATCCCTTATAA
ATCAAAAGAATAGACCGAGATAGGGT
[37 nt withheld, positions 3807-3843]
AAAGAACGTGGACTCCAACGTCAAAGG
[49 nt withheld, positions 3871-3919]
T
[91 nt withheld, positions 3921-4011]
G
[124 nt withheld, positions 4013-4136]
CCCATTCGCCAATCCGGATATAGTTCCTCCTTTCAGCAAAAAACCCCTCAAGACCCGTTTAGAGGCCCCA
AGGGGTTATGCTAGTTATTGCTCAGCGGTGGCAGCAGCCAACTCAGCTTCCTTTCGGGCTTTGTTAGCAG
CCGGATCTCAGTGGTGGTGGTGGTGGTGCTCGAGTGCGGCCGCAAGCTTGTCGACGGAGCTCGAATTCGG
ATCCTCAATGATGATGATGATGATGGCCGCCCAGATCCTCTTCTGAGATGAGTTTTTGTTCGCCGCCCTT
GTCATCGTCATCCTTGTAATCGATGTCATGATCTTTATAATCACCGTCATGGTCTTTGTAGTCGCCGCCA
CGTCCCTCGATGCCGCCGCCTGCGAA
[912 nt withheld, positions 4513-5424]
CATATGTATATCTCCTTCTTAAAGTTAAACAAAATTATTTCTAGAGGGGAATTGTTATCCGCTCACAATT
CCCCTATAGTGAGTCGTATTAATTTCGCGGGATCGAGATCTCGATCCTCTACGCCGGACGCATCGTGGCC
GGCATCACCGGCGCCACAGGTGCGGTTGCTGGCGCCTATATCGCCGACATCACCGATGGGGAAGATCGGG
CTCGCCACTTCGGGCTCATGAGCGCTTGTTTCGGCGTGGGTATGGTGGCAGGCCCCGTGGCCGGGGGACT
GTTGGGCGCCATCTCCTTGCATGCACCATTCCTTGCGGCGGCGGTGCTCAACGGCCTCAACCTACTACTG
GGCTGCTTCCTAATGCAGGAGTCGCATAAGGGAGAGCGTCGAGATCCCGGACACCATCGAATGGCGCAAA
ACCTTTCGCGGTATGGCATGATAGCGCCCGGAAGAGAGTCAATTCAGGGTGGTGAATGTGAAACCAGTAA
CGTTATACGATGTCGCAGAGTATGCCGGTGTCTCTTATCAGACCGTTTCCCGCGTGGTGAACCAGGCCAG
CCACGTTTCTGCGAAAACGCGGGAAAAAGTGGAAGCGGCGATGGCGGAGCTGAATTACATTCCCAACCGC
GTGGCACAACAACTGGCGGGCAAACAGTCGTTGCTGATTGGCGTTGCCACCTCCAGTCTGGCCCTGCACG
CGCCGTCGCAAATTGTCGCGGCGATTAAATCTCGCGCCGATCAACTGGGTGCCAGCGTGGTGGTGTCGAT
GGTAGAACGAAGCGGCGTCGAAGCCTGTAAAGCGGCGGTGCACAATCTTCTCGCGCAACGCGTCAGTGGG
CTGATCATTAACTATCCGCTGGATGACCAGGATGCCATTGCTGTGGAAGCTGCCTGCACTAATGTTCCGG
CGTTATTTCTTGATGTCTCTGACCAGACACCCATCAACAGTATTATTTTCTCCCATGAAGACGGTACGCG
ACTGGGCGTGGAGCATCTGGTCGCATTGGGTCACCAGCAAATCGCGCTGTTAGCGGGCCCATTAAGTTCT
GTCTCG
